Addgene plasmid #185150: pST_CAHS1_RAMVA (pBS0267)
Purpose: For the mammalian expression of the tardigrade protein CAHS1_RAMVA. This is one of the bottom performing targets in our apoptosis assay (it induced apoptosis).
Depositing lab: Pamela Silver. Depositing organization: Harvard Medical School. Publication: Natural and Designed Proteins Inspired by Extremotolerant Organisms Can Form Condensates and Attenuate Apoptosis in Human Cells. Veling MT, Nguyen DT, Thadani NN, Oster ME, Rollins NJ, Brock KP, Bethel NP, Lim S, Baker D, Way JC, Marks DS, Chang RL, Silver PA. ACS Synth Biol. 2022 Mar 18;11(3):1292-1302. doi: 10.1021/acssynbio.1c00572. Epub 2022 Feb 18. PubMed 35176859.
Backbone
  Vector backbone: YK 02
  Vector type: Mammalian Expression
Growth in bacteria
  Bacterial resistance: Ampicillin, 100 μg/mL
  Growth temperature: 37°C
  Growth strain: DH5alpha
  Copy number: High Copy
Gene/Insert
  Gene/Insert name: CAHS1_RAMVA
  Species: R. varieornatus
  Insert size (bp): 750
  Cloning method: Gibson Cloning
Terms and licenses: Academic/Nonprofit Terms; Industry Terms: Not Available to Industry
Depositor comments: This is one of the bottom performing targets in our apoptosis assay (it induced apoptosis). See supplemental table 2 in our paper to see its performance in our assay. The negative control for this assay is pSecTag2 B which can be obtained from Thermo here https://www.thermofisher.com/order/catalog/product/V90020
How to cite: pST_CAHS1_RAMVA (pBS0267) was a gift from Pamela Silver (Addgene plasmid # 185150 ; http://n2t.net/addgene:185150 ; RRID:Addgene_185150)
