[The description below was written by a language model from this plasmid's Addgene catalogue record and pLannotate feature annotations shown in this document.]
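Description:
pST_CAHS1_RAMVA (pBS0267) is a mammalian expression plasmid of about 5.7 kb that carries the coding sequence for CAHS1, a cytoplasmic abundant heat-soluble protein from the tardigrade Ramazzottius varieornatus. The backbone is listed as YK 02, and the insert was introduced by Gibson cloning. In E. coli the plasmid is maintained at high copy through a ColE1/pUC-type origin and selected with ampicillin via the β-lactamase gene and its native promoter. An f1 origin is also present, along with small remnants of lac regulatory elements and a bom fragment that are typical backbone carry-over.

The CAHS1 open reading frame sits downstream of the human cytomegalovirus immediate-early enhancer and promoter, which drive strong constitutive transcription in mammalian cells. A T7 promoter lies just upstream of the insert, a position where it is commonly used for in vitro transcription or as a sequencing primer site. The coding sequence is followed by a partial match to the FLAG epitope, suggesting a C-terminal tag for detection, and transcripts are terminated by the bovine growth hormone polyadenylation signal. A second cassette places the Sh ble gene under tandem SV40 early and bacterial EM7 promoters with an SV40 polyadenylation signal, providing Zeocin/bleomycin-family resistance that could be used for selection in mammalian cells or bacteria. The short annotated HIV-1 LTR and Klebsiella ble fragments are probably incidental sequence matches rather than functional parts.

CAHS proteins are intrinsically disordered, tardigrade-specific proteins linked to desiccation tolerance. This construct was made to test CAHS1 in human cells as part of a screen of extremotolerance-associated proteins in an apoptosis assay. The depositor notes it was among the worst performers, inducing apoptosis rather than attenuating it.
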