Features (pLannotate 1.2.2; 22 found; start..end, strand, type, name):
     48..100     -  misc_feature   bom (fragment): basis of mobility region from pBR322
    255..634     +  enhancer       CMV enhancer: human cytomegalovirus immediate early enhancer
    635..838     +  promoter       CMV promoter: human cytomegalovirus (CMV) immediate early promoter
    834..867     +  LTR            5' LTR (truncated) (fragment): truncated 5' long terminal repeat (LTR) from HIV-1
    883..901     +  promoter       T7 promoter: promoter for bacteriophage T7 RNA polymerase
    925..1635    +  CDS            CAHS1: CAHS1_RAMVA - Experimental evidence at protein level: Swiss-Prot protein existence level 1. Cytoplasmic heat soluble protein acting as a molecular shield in water-deficient condition (PubMed:22937162). Tardigrade-specific intrinsically disordered proteins (TDPs) are essential for desiccation tolerance by forming non-crystalline amorphous solids upon desiccation, and this vitrified state mirrors their protective capabilities (By similarity). From Ramazzottius varieornatus (Water bear) (Tardigrade).
   1651..1671    +  CDS            FLAG (fragment): FLAG® epitope tag, followed by an enterokinase cleavage site
   1694..1918    +  polyA_signal   bGH poly(A) signal: bovine growth hormone polyadenylation signal
   1922..1943    +  promoter       SV40 promoter (fragment): SV40 enhancer and early promoter
   1964..2392    +  rep_origin     f1 ori (sequence partly withheld): f1 bacteriophage origin of replication; arrow indicates direction of (+) strand synthesis
   2406..2735    +  promoter       SV40 promoter: SV40 enhancer and early promoter
   2783..2830    +  promoter       EM7 promoter: synthetic bacterial promoter&nbsp
   2849..3223    +  CDS            BleoR: antibiotic-binding protein; Sh ble from Streptoalloteichus hindustanus; confers resistance to bleomycin, phleomycin, and Zeocin™
   3233..3358    +  CDS            ble (fragment): BLE_KLEPN - Experimental evidence at protein level: Swiss-Prot protein existence level 1. Binding protein with a strong affinity to the bleomycin family of antibiotics. Binds to CL990; an antimitotic-antibiotic compound. From Klebsiella pneumoniae.
   3353..3474    +  polyA_signal   SV40 poly(A) signal: SV40 polyadenylation signal
   3547..3563    -  protein_bind   lac operator: The lac repressor binds to the lac operator to inhibit transcription in E. coli. This inhibition can be relieved by adding lactose or isopropyl-β-D-thiogalactopyranoside (IPTG). lac repressor encoded by lacI
   3571..3601    -  promoter       lac promoter: promoter for the E. coli lac operon
   3616..3637    -  protein_bind   CAP binding site: CAP binding activates transcription in the presence of cAMP. E. coli catabolite activator protein
   3650..3742    -  CDS            lacI (fragment): lac repressor; lacI; The lac repressor binds to the lac operator to inhibit transcription in E. coli. This inhibition can be relieved by adding lactose or isopropyl-β-D-thiogalactopyranoside (IPTG).
   3925..4513    -  rep_origin     ori: high-copy-number ColE1/pMB1/pBR322/pUC origin of replication
   4684..5544    -  CDS            AmpR: β-lactamase; bla; confers resistance to ampicillin, carbenicillin, and related antibiotics
   5545..5649    -  promoter       AmpR promoter: bla
>Addgene plasmid #185150 | pST_CAHS1_RAMVA (pBS0267) | addgene full sequence | sequence record 366644 | Addgene NGS Result
GAAAAGTGCCACCTGACGTCGACGGATCGGGAGATCTCCCGATCCCCTATGGTGCACTCTCAGTACAATC
TGCTCTGATGCCGCATAGTTAAGCCAGTATCTGCTCCCTGCTTGTGTGTTGGAGGTCGCTGAGTAGTGCG
CGAGCAAAATTTAAGCTACAACAAGGCAAGGCTTGACCGACAATTGCATGAAGAATCTGCTTAGGGTTAG
GCGTTTTGCGCTGCTTCGCGATGTACGGGCCAGATATACGCGTTGACATTGATTATTGACTAGTTATTAA
TAGTAATCAATTACGGGGTCATTAGTTCATAGCCCATATATGGAGTTCCGCGTTACATAACTTACGGTAA
ATGGCCCGCCTGGCTGACCGCCCAACGACCCCCGCCCATTGACGTCAATAATGACGTATGTTCCCATAGT
AACGCCAATAGGGACTTTCCATTGACGTCAATGGGTGGAGTATTTACGGTAAACTGCCCACTTGGCAGTA
CATCAAGTGTATCATATGCCAAGTACGCCCCCTATTGACGTCAATGACGGTAAATGGCCCGCCTGGCATT
ATGCCCAGTACATGACCTTATGGGACTTTCCTACTTGGCAGTACATCTACGTATTAGTCATCGCTATTAC
CATGGTGATGCGGTTTTGGCAGTACATCAATGGGCGTGGATAGCGGTTTGACTCACGGGGATTTCCAAGT
CTCCACCCCATTGACGTCAATGGGAGTTTGTTTTGGCACCAAAATCAACGGGACTTTCCAAAATGTCGTA
ACAACTCCGCCCCATTGACGCAAATGGGCGGTAGGCGTGTACGGTGGGAGGTCTATATAAGCAGAGCTCT
CTGGCTAACTAGAGAACCCACTGCTTACTGGCTTATCGAAATTAATACGACTCACTATAGGGAGACCCAA
GCTGGCTAGCCACCATGCCCTACGAAAAGCACGTGGAGCAGACGGTCGTGGAGAAAACCGAGCAGCCAGG
GCACTCCAGTACCCACCACGCCCCCGCTCAGCGGACCGTGGCCCGGGAACAGGAGGAAGTGGTGCACAAG
GAGTTTACCCACACTGATATCCGGGTACCACACATTGACGCTCCCCCCCCCATTATTGCAGCCAGCGCCG
TGGGGCTGGCCGAGGAAATCGTTAGCCACGGGTTCCAGGCCAGCGCTGCTCGGATCAGCGGAGCCTCCAC
CGAGGTCGATATGAGACCTAGCCCTAAGCTGGCCGAAGAGGCCAGACGGGACGCCGAGCGGTATCAGAAG
GAGCACGAGATGATCAACAGACAGGCCGAAGCCACACTGCAGAAAAAGGCCGAGGAGTACCGGCACCAGA
CCGAGGCCGAGGCCGAGAAAATCCGCAGAGAGTTGGAGAAGCAGCACGAGAGGGATATTCAGTTCAGAAA
GGACCTGATTGATCAGACTATCGAGAAGCAGAAGAGAGAAGTGGATCTGGAGGCTAAAATGGCCAAGCGG
GAGTTAGACAGAGAAGCTCAGTTGGCAAAAGAGGCCTTAGAACGTAGTCGAATGGCAACTAACGTTGAAG
TCACGTTGGATACCGCCGCAGGACACACGGTCAGCGGTGGGACAACTGTCTCAAGTGTGGACAAGGTCGA
AACGGTCCGTGAGCGGAAACATCATTAAGGATCTGGGGACTACAAGGACGACGACGACAAGTGAACCCGC
TGATCAGCCTCGACTGTGCCTTCTAGTTGCCAGCCATCTGTTGTTTGCCCCTCCCCCGTGCCTTCCTTGA
CCCTGGAAGGTGCCACTCCCACTGTCCTTTCCTAATAAAATGAGGAAATTGCATCGCATTGTCTGAGTAG
GTGTCATTCTATTCTGGGGGGTGGGGTGGGGCAGGACAGCAAGGGGGAGGATTGGGAAGACAATAGCAGG
CATGCTGGGGATGCGGTGGGCTCTATGGCTTCTGAGGCGGAAAGAACCAGCTGGGGCTCTAGGGGGTATC
CCC
[124 nt withheld, positions 1964-2087]
C
[91 nt withheld, positions 2089-2179]
A
[49 nt withheld, positions 2181-2229]
CCTTTGACGTTGGAGTCCACGTTCTTT
[37 nt withheld, positions 2257-2293]
ACCCTATCTCGGTCTATTCTTTTGATTTATAAGGGATTTTGCCGATTTCGGCCTATTGGTTAAAAAATGA
GCTGATTTAACAAAAATTTAACGCGAATTAATTCTGTGGAATGTGTGTCAGTTAGGGTGTGGAAAGTCCC
CAGGCTCCCCAGCAGGCAGAAGTATGCAAAGCATGCATCTCAATTAGTCAGCAACCAGGTGTGGAAAGTC
CCCAGGCTCCCCAGCAGGCAGAAGTATGCAAAGCATGCATCTCAATTAGTCAGCAACCATAGTCCCGCCC
CTAACTCCGCCCATCCCGCCCCTAACTCCGCCCAGTTCCGCCCATTCTCCGCCCCATGGCTGACTAATTT
TTTTTATTTATGCAGAGGCCGAGGCCGCCTCTGCCTCTGAGCTATTCCAGAAGTAGTGAGGAGGCTTTTT
TGGAGGCCTAGGCTTTTGCAAAAAGCTCCCGGGAGCTTGTATATCCATTTTCGGATCTGATCAGCACGTG
TTGACAATTAATCATCGGCATAGTATATCGGCATAGTATAATACGACAAGGTGAGGAACTAAACCATGGC
CAAGTTGACCAGTGCCGTTCCGGTGCTCACCGCGCGCGACGTCGCCGGAGCGGTCGAGTTCTGGACCGAC
CGGCTCGGGTTCTCCCGGGACTTCGTGGAGGACGACTTCGCCGGTGTGGTCCGGGACGACGTGACCCTGT
TCATCAGCGCGGTCCAGGACCAGGTGGTGCCGGACAACACCCTGGCCTGGGTGTGGGTGCGCGGCCTGGA
CGAGCTGTACGCCGAGTGGTCGGAGGTCGTGTCCACGAACTTCCGGGACGCCTCCGGGCCGGCCATGACC
GAGATCGGCGAGCAGCCGTGGGGGCGGGAGTTCGCCCTGCGCGACCCGGCCGGCAACTGCGTGCACTTCG
TGGCCGAGGAGCAGGACTGACACGTGCTACGAGATTTCGATTCCACCGCCGCCTTCTATGAAAGGTTGGG
CTTCGGAATCGTTTTCCGGGACGCCGGCTGGATGATCCTCCAGCGCGGGGATCTCATGCTGGAGTTCTTC
GCCCACCCCAACTTGTTTATTGCAGCTTATAATGGTTACAAATAAAGCAATAGCATCACAAATTTCACAA
ATAAAGCATTTTTTTCACTGCATTCTAGTTGTGGTTTGTCCAAACTCATCAATGTATCTTATCATGTCTG
TATACCGTCGACCTCTAGCTAGAGCTTGGCGTAATCATGGTCATAGCTGTTTCCTGTGTGAAATTGTTAT
CCGCTCACAATTCCACACAACATACGAGCCGGAAGCATAAAGTGTAAAGCCTGGGGTGCCTAATGAGTGA
GCTAACTTACATTAATTGCGTTGCGCTCACTGCCCGCTTTCCAGTCGGGAAACCTGTCGTGCCAGCTGCA
TTAATGAATCGGCCAACGCGCGGGGAGAGGCGGTTTGCGTATTGGGCGCTCTTCCGCTTCCTCGCTCACT
GACTCGCTGCGCTCGGTCGTTCGGCTGCGGCGAGCGGTATCAGCTCACTCAAAGGCGGTAATACGGTTAT
CCACAGAATCAGGGGATAACGCAGGAAAGAACATGTGAGCAAAAGGCCAGCAAAAGGCCAGGAACCGTAA
AAAGGCCGCGTTGCTGGCGTTTTTCCATAGGCTCCGCCCCCCTGACGAGCATCACAAAAATCGACGCTCA
AGTCAGAGGTGGCGAAACCCGACAGGACTATAAAGATACCAGGCGTTTCCCCCTGGAAGCTCCCTCGTGC
GCTCTCCTGTTCCGACCCTGCCGCTTACCGGATACCTGTCCGCCTTTCTCCCTTCGGGAAGCGTGGCGCT
TTCTCATAGCTCACGCTGTAGGTATCTCAGTTCGGTGTAGGTCGTTCGCTCCAAGCTGGGCTGTGTGCAC
GAACCCCCCGTTCAGCCCGACCGCTGCGCCTTATCCGGTAACTATCGTCTTGAGTCCAACCCGGTAAGAC
ACGACTTATCGCCACTGGCAGCAGCCACTGGTAACAGGATTAGCAGAGCGAGGTATGTAGGCGGTGCTAC
AGAGTTCTTGAAGTGGTGGCCTAACTACGGCTACACTAGAAGAACAGTATTTGGTATCTGCGCTCTGCTG
AAGCCAGTTACCTTCGGAAAAAGAGTTGGTAGCTCTTGATCCGGCAAACAAACCACCGCTGGTAGCGGTG
GTTTTTTTGTTTGCAAGCAGCAGATTACGCGCAGAAAAAAAGGATCTCAAGAAGATCCTTTGATCTTTTC
TACGGGGTCTGACGCTCAGTGGAACGAAAACTCACGTTAAGGGATTTTGGTCATGAGATTATCAAAAAGG
ATCTTCACCTAGATCCTTTTAAATTAAAAATGAAGTTTTAAATCAATCTAAAGTATATATGAGTAAACTT
GGTCTGACAGTTACCAATGCTTAATCAGTGAGGCACCTATCTCAGCGATCTGTCTATTTCGTTCATCCAT
AGTTGCCTGACTCCCCGTCGTGTAGATAACTACGATACGGGAGGGCTTACCATCTGGCCCCAGTGCTGCA
ATGATACCGCGAGACCCACGCTCACCGGCTCCAGATTTATCAGCAATAAACCAGCCAGCCGGAAGGGCCG
AGCGCAGAAGTGGTCCTGCAACTTTATCCGCCTCCATCCAGTCTATTAATTGTTGCCGGGAAGCTAGAGT
AAGTAGTTCGCCAGTTAATAGTTTGCGCAACGTTGTTGCCATTGCTACAGGCATCGTGGTGTCACGCTCG
TCGTTTGGTATGGCTTCATTCAGCTCCGGTTCCCAACGATCAAGGCGAGTTACATGATCCCCCATGTTGT
GCAAAAAAGCGGTTAGCTCCTTCGGTCCTCCGATCGTTGTCAGAAGTAAGTTGGCCGCAGTGTTATCACT
CATGGTTATGGCAGCACTGCATAATTCTCTTACTGTCATGCCATCCGTAAGATGCTTTTCTGTGACTGGT
GAGTACTCAACCAAGTCATTCTGAGAATAGTGTATGCGGCGACCGAGTTGCTCTTGCCCGGCGTCAATAC
GGGATAATACCGCGCCACATAGCAGAACTTTAAAAGTGCTCATCATTGGAAAACGTTCTTCGGGGCGAAA
ACTCTCAAGGATCTTACCGCTGTTGAGATCCAGTTCGATGTAACCCACTCGTGCACCCAACTGATCTTCA
GCATCTTTTACTTTCACCAGCGTTTCTGGGTGAGCAAAAACAGGAAGGCAAAATGCCGCAAAAAAGGGAA
TAAGGGCGACACGGAAATGTTGAATACTCATACTCTTCCTTTTTCAATATTATTGAAGCATTTATCAGGG
TTATTGTCTCATGAGCGGATACATATTTGAATGTATTTAGAAAAATAAACAAATAGGGGTTCCGCGCACA
TTTCCCC
